Addgene plasmid #211103: pBiT3.1-N_RFWD3:1-774
Purpose: Mammalian expression of full-length human RFWD3. N-terminal HiBiT tag.
Depositing lab: Cheryl Arrowsmith. Publication: A Target Class Ligandability Evaluation of WD40 Repeat-Containing Proteins. Ackloo S, Li F, Szewczyk M, Seitova A, Loppnau P, Zeng H, Xu J, Ahmad S, Arnautova YA, Baghaie AJ, Beldar S, Bolotokova A, Centrella PA, Chau I, Clark MA, Cuozzo JW, Dehghani-Tafti S, Disch JS, Dong A, Dumas A, Feng JA, Ghiabi P, Gibson E, Gilmer J, Goldman B, Green SR, Guie MA, Guilinger JP, Harms N, Herasymenko O, Houliston S, Hutchinson A, Kearnes S, Keefe AD, Kimani SW, Kramer T, Kutera M, Kwak HA, Lento C, Li Y, Liu J, Loup J, Machado RAC, Mulhern CJ, Perveen S, Righetto GL, Riley P, Shrestha S, Sigel EA, Silva M, Sintchak MD, Slakman BL, Taylor RD, Thompson J, Torng W, Underkoffler C, von Rechenberg M, Walsh RT, Watson I, Wilson DJ, Wolf E, Yadav M, Yazdi AK, Zhang J, Zhang Y, Santhakumar V, Edwards AM, Barsyte-Lovejoy D, Schapira M, Brown PJ, Halabelian L, Arrowsmith CH. J Med Chem. 2025 Jan 23;68(2):1092-1112. doi: 10.1021/acs.jmedchem.4c02010. Epub 2024 Nov 4. PubMed 39495097.
Backbone
  Vector backbone: pBiT3.1-N
  Backbone manufacturer: Promega
  Vector type: Mammalian Expression
  Selectable markers: Neomycin (select with G418)
Growth in bacteria
  Bacterial resistance: Kanamycin, 50 μg/mL
  Growth temperature: 37°C
  Growth strain: DH5alpha
  Copy number: High Copy
Gene/Insert
  Gene/Insert name: RFWD3:M1-E774
  Species: H. sapiens (human)
  Insert size (bp): 2322
  Mutation: wild type
  Entrez Gene: RFWD3 (a.k.a. FANCW, RNF201)
  Promoter: CMV
  Tag / fusion protein: MVSGWRLFKKISGSSGGSSG (N terminal on insert)
  Cloning method: Ligation Independent Cloning
  Sequencing primers: 5′ T7; 3′ TTGCTCAGCGGTGGCAGCAG
Resource information
  A portion of this plasmid was derived from a plasmid made by: Mammalian Gene Collection (BC059371)
Terms and licenses: Academic/Nonprofit Terms; Industry Terms: Not Available to Industry
Depositor comments: 5' Cloning Site: Xho1 (not destroyed), 3' Cloning Site: Xba1 (not destroyed).
How to cite: pBiT3.1-N_RFWD3:1-774 was a gift from Cheryl Arrowsmith (Addgene plasmid # 211103 ; http://n2t.net/addgene:211103 ; RRID:Addgene_211103)
