[The description below was written by a language model from this plasmid's Addgene catalogue record and pLannotate feature annotations shown in this document.]
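Description:
pBiT3.1-N_RFWD3:1-774 is a mammalian expression plasmid built on Promega's pBiT3.1-N backbone and carrying the full-length, wild-type human RFWD3 open reading frame (residues M1 to E774, 2,322 bp; also known as FANCW or RNF201). The coding sequence was derived from a Mammalian Gene Collection clone and inserted by ligation-independent cloning between XhoI and XbaI sites, both of which are retained. Transcription is driven by the human CMV immediate-early enhancer and promoter, followed by a chimeric β-globin/immunoglobulin intron that promotes efficient processing and export of the message. An SV40 late-type polyadenylation signal lies downstream of the insert. A T7 promoter just upstream of the coding region serves as a sequencing primer site and could also support in vitro transcription. RFWD3 is fused at its N terminus to the short HiBiT peptide through a flexible Gly/Ser linker. HiBiT complements the LgBiT fragment to reconstitute NanoLuc luciferase, so the tagged protein can be quantified by luminescence.

The plasmid replicates in E. coli from a high-copy ColE1/pUC-type origin and is selected with kanamycin, via a neo (nptII) gene under the bacterial EM7 promoter. A single loxP site sits just upstream of this cassette. The catalogue lists neomycin/G418 as the mammalian selectable marker. However, the annotated sequence shows only the bacterial promoter in front of neo and also contains a separate SV40 promoter-driven blasticidin S deaminase cassette with a synthetic poly(A) signal, so the record is not fully consistent about which drug works in mammalian cells. The associated publication concerns the ligandability of WD40 repeat proteins, which suggests luminescence-based cellular assays of RFWD3 abundance or ligand engagement, although the record does not state a specific assay.
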