Features (pLannotate 1.2.2; 17 found; start..end, strand, type, name):
     24..105     -  polyA_signal   SV40 poly(A) signal: SV40 polyadenylation signal
    128..211     -  CDS            large T antigen (fragment): large T antigen from SV40 (simian virus 40)
    276..641     +  enhancer       CMV enhancer: human cytomegalovirus immediate early enhancer
    643..842     +  promoter       CMV promoter: human cytomegalovirus (CMV) immediate early promoter
    981..1113    +  intron         chimeric intron: chimera between introns from human β-globin and immunoglobulin heavy chain genes
   1157..1175    +  promoter       T7 promoter: promoter for bacteriophage T7 RNA polymerase
   1250..3571    +  CDS            RFWD3: RFWD3_HUMAN - Also known as RNF201 From Homo sapiens (Human).
   3602..3620    +  misc_feature   MCS (fragment): pUC18/19 multiple cloning site
   3669..3790    -  polyA_signal   SV40 poly(A) signal: SV40 polyadenylation signal
   3813..3881    -  CDS            large T antigen (fragment): large T antigen from SV40 (simian virus 40)
   3905..3938    +  protein_bind   loxP: Cre-mediated recombination occurs in the 8-bp core sequence (GCATACAT). Cre recombinase
   3948..3995    +  promoter       EM7 promoter: synthetic bacterial promoter&nbsp
   4027..4818    +  CDS            neo: KKA2_KLEPN - Also known as kan, nptII. Experimental evidence at protein level: Swiss-Prot protein existence level 1. Resistance to kanamycin, neomycin, paromomycin, ribostamycin, butirosin and gentamicin B. From Klebsiella pneumoniae.
   4979..5567    -  rep_origin     ori: high-copy-number ColE1/pMB1/pBR322/pUC origin of replication
   5693..5741    -  polyA_signal   poly(A) signal: synthetic polyadenylation signal
   5765..6163    -  CDS            BSD: blasticidin S deaminase; Aspergillus terreus BSD; confers resistance to blasticidin
   6194..6551    -  promoter       SV40 promoter: SV40 enhancer and early promoter
>Addgene plasmid #211103 | pBiT3.1-N_RFWD3:1-774 | addgene full sequence | sequence record 425987 | Addgene NGS Result
AAGACGCGTTAATTAAGACGTCGGCAGTGAAAAAAATGCTTTATTTGTGAAATTTGTGATGCTATTGCTT
TATTTGTAACCATTATAAGCTGCAATAAACAAGTTAACAACAACAATTGCATTCATTTTATGTTTCAGGT
TCAGGGGGAGGTGTGGGAGGTTTTTTAAAGCAAGTAAAACCTCTACAAATGTGGTATGGCTGATTATGAT
CCGCGGCCGCAATACGTCGACGTTATCAGCTGACTTCGTACGAGAGCCTAGGATTATGGCGCGCCACTAG
TTATTAATAGTAATCAATTACGGGGTCATTAGTTCATAGCCCATATATGGAGTTCCGCGTTACATAACTT
ACGGTAAATGGCCCGCCTGGCTGACCGCCCAACGACCCCCGCCCATTGACGTCAATAATGACGTATGTTC
CCATAGTAACGCCAATAGGGACTTTCCATTGACGTCAATGGGTGGAGTATTTACGGTAAACTGCCCACTT
GGCAGTACATCAAGTGTATCATATGCCAAGTCCGCCCCCTATTGACGTCAATGACGGTAAATGGCCCGCC
TGGCATTATGCCCAGTACATGACCTTACGGGACTTTCCTACTTGGCAGTACATCTACGTATTAGTCATCG
CTATTACCATGGTGATGCGGTTTTGGCAGTACACCAATGGGCGTGGATAGCGGTTTGACTCACGGGGATT
TCCAAGTCTCCACCCCATTGACGTCAATGGGAGTTTGTTTTGGCACCAAAATCAACGGGACTTTCCAAAA
TGTCGTAATAACCCCGCCCCGTTGACGCAAATGGGCGGTAGGCGTGTACGGTGGGAGGTCTATATAAGCA
GAGCTGGTTTAGTGAACCGTCAGATCACTAGAATCTTTATTGCGGTAGTTTATCACAGTTAAATTGCTAA
CGCAGTCAGTGCTTCTGACACAACAGTCTCGAACTTAAGCTGCAGAAGTTGGTCGTGAGGCACTGGGCAG
GTAAGTATCAAGGTTACAAGACAGGTTTAAGGAGACCAATAGAAACTGGGCTTGTCGAGACAGAGAAGAC
TCTTGCGTTTCTGATAGGCACCTATTGGTCTTACTGACATCCACTTTGCCTTTCTCTCCACAGGTGTCCA
CTCCCAGTTCAATTACAGCTCTTAAGGCTAGAGTATTAATACGACTCACTATAGGGGTTAGCGATCGCCA
TGGTGAGCGGCTGGCGGCTGTTCAAGAAGATTAGCGGGAGCTCCGGTGGCTCGAGCGGTATGGCTCATGA
AGCAATGGAATATGATGTTCAGGTGCAGTTAAATCATGCCGAACAACAGCCAGCTCCTGCTGGCATGGCC
AGCAGCCAAGGGGGACCAGCCCTCCTCCAGCCTGTTCCTGCTGATGTGGTCAGCAGCCAGGGGGTACCAT
CCATCCTCCAGCCAGCTCCTGCTGAGGTGATCAGCAGCCAAGCGACACCACCCCTGCTCCAGCCTGCTCC
GCAACTGTCTGTTGACCTGACAGAAGTGGAGGTCTTGGGAGAAGACACTGTGGAGAACATCAATCCAAGA
ACTTCAGAACAACATAGGCAGGGATCTGATGGTAATCACACCATCCCAGCATCTTCGTTGCATTCAATGA
CCAACTTCATCAGCGGACTGCAGAGACTTCATGGCATGCTGGAATTCCTGAGACCTTCATCTTCAAACCA
CAGTGTAGGGCCAATGAGAACAAGAAGGAGGGTATCTGCTTCACGGAGGGCAAGAGCCGGAGGGTCTCAG
AGGACAGACAGTGCCAGGTTGAGAGCACCATTGGATGCTTACTTTCAGGTGAGCAGGACCCAGCCTGACT
TGCCAGCTACCACTTATGATTCAGAGACTAGGAATCCTGTATCTGAAGAGTTGCAGGTGTCTAGTAGTTC
TGATTCTGACAGTGACAGCTCTGCAGAGTATGGAGGGGTTGTTGACCAGGCAGAGGAATCTGGAGCTGTC
ATTTTAGAAGAGCAACTAGCAGGTGTCTCAGCAGAGCAAGAAGTTACATGTATCGATGGAGGCAAGACCC
TCCCCAAACAGCCATCTCCCCAGAAGTCTGAGCCTCTGCTACCTTCTGCTTCTATGGATGAGGAAGAAGG
GGACACTTGTACAATATGTCTGGAACAGTGGACCAATGCTGGGGACCACCGGCTCTCAGCATTACGCTGT
GGGCATCTCTTTGGGTATAGGTGCATTTCCACGTGGCTTAAAGGACAAGTACGAAAATGTCCCCAGTGCA
ACAAGAAAGCCAGGCACAGTGACATTGTCGTCCTTTATGCCCGAACCCTGAGAGCTTTGGACACTAGTGA
ACAGGAGCGCATGAAAAGTTCCCTACTGAAGGAACAGATGCTAAGGAAACAGGCCGAGTTAGAATCAGCA
CAGTGCCGACTCCAACTGCAGGTCCTCACTGATAAGTGCACTAGGCTTCAAAGGCGTGTTCAGGACTTGC
AAAAACTTACGTCACATCAAAGTCAGAATTTACAGCAACCCAGGGGCTCCCAAGCATGGGTCCTGAGCTG
CTCACCCTCCAGCCAGGGCCAGCACAAGCACAAGTACCACTTCCAAAAGACCTTCACAGTATCTCAGGCA
GGAAACTGCCGGATCATGGCATACTGTGATGCTCTGAGCTGCCTGGTGATATCACAGCCTTCTCCTCAGG
CCTCTTTTCTTCCAGGCTTTGGTGTTAAGATGTTGAGTACTGCCAACATGAAGAGCAGTCAGTACATTCC
GATGCATGGCAAACAGATCCGTGGACTGGCGTTTAGCAGTTACCTCAGAGGCTTGCTACTCTCTGCTTCC
CTAGACAACACTATTAAACTGACCAGCCTGGAGACAAATACCGTGGTCCAGACTTATAATGCTGGACGTC
CTGTCTGGAGCTGTTGCTGGTGTCTTGATGAGGCTAACTACATCTATGCTGGACTGGCCAATGGTTCAAT
TCTGGTATATGACGTGCGAAACACGAGCAGTCATGTGCAGGAGTTAGTAGCTCAGAAAGCCAGATGCCCA
CTGGTCTCCCTGTCATACATGCCCAGAGCTGCCTCAGCTGCATTTCCATATGGTGGGGTGCTGGCTGGAA
CCTTGGAGGATGCTTCATTCTGGGAACAGAAAATGGACTTTTCTCATTGGCCTCATGTGCTGCCCTTGGA
GCCAGGGGGCTGCATAGACTTTCAGACAGAGAACAGCTCCCGGCACTGTCTTGTGACCTACAGGCCTGAT
AAAAATCACACCACCATACGAAGTGTGCTGATGGAAATGTCCTACCGACTGGATGACACTGGAAATCCAA
TCTGCTCCTGCCAGCCTGTACATACATTTTTTGGAGGACCTACTTGCAAACTATTGACCAAAAATGCCAT
TTTCCAAAGCCCAGAGAATGATGGCAACATCCTGGTGTGTACTGGGGATGAAGCAGCAAATTCTGCCCTG
CTGTGGGATGCTGCCAGTGGCTCGTTGCTCCAGGACCTACAGACCGATCAGCCTGTGTTGGACATCTGCC
CATTTGAGGTGAACCGTAACAGCTACTTGGCTACCTTAACAGAGAAGATGGTCCACATCTATAAGTGGGA
GTAATCTAGAGGTCAAGCTTCGGGGGTTTAAACCTGCAGGCATGCAAGCTGATTTGGCTGCTGCCACCGC
TGAGCAAGGCCGCTTCGAGCAGACATGATAAGATACATTGATGAGTTTGGACAAACCACAACTAGAATGC
AGTGAAAAAAATGCTTTATTTGTGAAATTTGTGATGCTATTGCTTTATTTGTAACCATTATAAGCTGCAA
TAAACAAGTTAACAACAACAATTGCATTCATTTTATGTTTCAGGTTCAGGGGGAGATGTGGGAGGTTTTT
TTAAGCAAGTAAAACCTCTACAAATGTGGTAAAATCTTAATTAAGACTTCTAATATAACTTCGTATAGCA
TACATTATACGAAGTTATGGTTCCACTGTTGACAATTAATCATCGGCATAGTATATCGGCATAGTATAAT
ACGACAAGGTGAGGAACTAAACCCAGGAGGCAGATCATGATTGAACAAGATGGATTGCACGCAGGTTCTC
CGGCCGCTTGGGTGGAGAGGCTATTCGGCTATGACTGGGCACAACAGACAATCGGCTGCTCTGATGCCGC
CGTGTTCCGGCTGTCAGCGCAGGGGCGCCCGGTTCTTTTTGTCAAGACCGACCTGTCCGGTGCCCTGAAT
GAACTGCAGGACGAGGCAGCGCGGCTATCGTGGCTGGCCACGACGGGCGTTCCTTGCGCAGCTGTGCTCG
ACGTTGTCACTGAAGCGGGAAGGGACTGGCTGCTATTGGGCGAAGTGCCGGGGCAGGATCTCCTGTCATC
TCACCTTGCTCCTGCCGAGAAAGTATCCATCATGGCTGATGCAATGCGGCGGCTGCATACGCTTGATCCG
GCTACCTGCCCATTCGACCACCAAGCGAAACATCGCATCGAGCGAGCACGTACTCGGATGGAAGCCGGTC
TTGTCGATCAGGATGATCTGGACGAAGAGCATCAGGGGCTCGCGCCAGCCGAACTGTTCGCCAGGCTCAA
GGCGCGCATGCCCGACGGCGAGGATCTCGTCGTGACCCATGGCGATGCCTGCTTGCCGAATATCATGGTG
GAAAATGGCCGCTTTTCTGGATTCATCGACTGTGGCCGGCTGGGTGTGGCGGACCGCTATCAGGACATAG
CGTTGGCTACCCGTGATATTGCTGAAGAGCTTGGCGGCGAATGGGCTGACCGCTTCCTCGTGCTTTACGG
TATCGCCGCTCCCGATTCGCAGCGCATCGCCTTCTATCGCCTTCTTGACGAGTTCTTCTGATTCGAAATG
ACCGACCAAGCGACGCCCAACCGGTATCAGCTCACTCAAAGGCGGTAATACGGTTATCCACAGAATCAGG
GGATAACGCAGGAAAGAACATGTGAGCAAAAGGCCAGCAAAAGGCCAGGAACCGTAAAAAGGCCGCGTTG
CTGGCGTTTTTCCATAGGCTCCGCCCCCCTGACGAGCATCACAAAAATCGACGCTCAAGTCAGAGGTGGC
GAAACCCGACAGGACTATAAAGATACCAGGCGTTTCCCCCTGGAAGCTCCCTCGTGCGCTCTCCTGTTCC
GACCCTGCCGCTTACCGGATACCTGTCCGCCTTTCTCCCTTCGGGAAGCGTGGCGCTTTCTCATAGCTCA
CGCTGTAGGTATCTCAGTTCGGTGTAGGTCGTTCGCTCCAAGCTGGGCTGTGTGCACGAACCCCCCGTTC
AGCCCGACCGCTGCGCCTTATCCGGTAACTATCGTCTTGAGTCCAACCCGGTAAGACACGACTTATCGCC
ACTGGCAGCAGCCACTGGTAACAGGATTAGCAGAGCGAGGTATGTAGGCGGTGCTACAGAGTTCTTGAAG
TGGTGGCCTAACTACGGCTACACTAGAAGGACAGTATTTGGTATCTGCGCTCTGCTGAAGCCAGTTACCT
TCGGAAAAAGAGTTGGTAGCTCTTGATCCGGCAAACAAACCACCGCTGGTAGCGGTGGTTTTTTTGTTTG
CAAGCAGCAGATTACGCGCAGAAAAAAAGGATTTCAAGAAGATCCTTTGATCTTTTCTACGGGGTCTGAC
GCTCAGTGGAACGAAAACTCACGTTAAGGGATTTTGGTCATGAGATTATCAAAAAGGATCTTCACCTAGA
TCCTTTTATAGTCCGGAATCGTCACACAAAAAACCAACACACAGATGTAATGAAAATAAAGATATTTTAT
TGCGGCCATCGTGATGGCTAGAGTTTAGCCCTCCCACACATAACCAGAGGGCAGCAATTCACGAATCCCA
ACTGCCGTCGGCTGTCCATCACTGTCCTTCACTATGGCTTTGATCCCAGGATGCAGATCGAGAAGCACCT
GTCGGCACCGTCCGCAGGGGCTCAAGATGCCCCTGTTCTCATTTCCGATCGCGACGATACAAGTCAGGTT
GCCAGCTGCCGCAGCAGCAGCAGTGCCCAGCACCACGAGTTCTGCACAAGGTCCCCCAGTAAAATGATAT
ACATTGACACCAGTGAAGATGCGGCCGTCGCTAGAGAGAGCTGCGCTGGCGACGCTGTAGTCTTCAGAGA
TGGGGATGCTGTTGATTGTAGCCGTTGCTCTTTCAATGAGGGTGGATTCTTCTTGAGACAAAGGCTTGGC
CATGGTGGCGCTAGTGTCAGAAGAATCGAGCTTTTTGCAAAAGCCTAGGCCTCCAAAAAAGCCTCCTCAC
TACTTCTGGAATAGCTCAGAGGCCGAGGCGGCCTCGGCCTCTGCATAAATAAAAAAAATTAGTCAGCCAT
GGGGCGGAGAATGGGCGGAACTGGGCGGAGTTAGGGGCGGGATGGGCGGAGTTAGGGGCGGGACTATGGT
TGCTGACTAATTGAGATGCATGCTTTGCATACTTCTGCCTGCTGGGGAGCCTGGGGACTTTCCACACCTG
GTTGCTGACTAATTGAGATGCATGCTTTGCATACTTCTGCCTGCTGGGGAGCCTGGGGACTTTCCACACC
CTAACTGACACACATTCCACAGCTGGTTCTTTCCGCCTCAGAAGGTACCTAACCAAGTTCCTCTTTCAGA
GGTTATTTCAGGCCATGGTGCTGCGC
