>Addgene plasmid #211103 | pBiT3.1-N_RFWD3:1-774 | depositor partial sequence | sequence record 411686 | Insert sequence
ATGGCTCATGAAGCAATGGAATATGATGTTCAGGTGCAGTTAAATCATGCCGAACAACAGCCAGCTCCTG
CTGGCATGGCCAGCAGCCAAGGGGGACCAGCCCTCCTCCAGCCTGTTCCTGCTGATGTGGTCAGCAGCCA
GGGGGTACCATCCATCCTCCAGCCAGCTCCTGCTGAGGTGATCAGCAGCCAAGCGACACCACCCCTGCTC
CAGCCTGCTCCGCAACTGTCTGTTGACCTGACAGAAGTGGAGGTCTTGGGAGAAGACACTGTGGAGAACA
TCAATCCAAGAACTTCAGAACAACATAGGCAGGGATCTGATGGTAATCACACCATCCCAGCATCTTCGTT
GCATTCAATGACCAACTTCATCAGCGGACTGCAGAGACTTCATGGCATGCTGGAATTCCTGAGACCTTCA
TCTTCAAACCACAGTGTAGGGCCAATGAGAACAAGAAGGAGGGTATCTGCTTCACGGAGGGCAAGAGCCG
GAGGGTCTCAGAGGACAGACAGTGCCAGGTTGAGAGCACCATTGGATGCTTACTTTCAGGTGAGCAGGAC
CCAGCCTGACTTGCCAGCTACCACTTATGATTCAGAGACTAGGAATCCTGTATCTGAAGAGTTGCAGGTG
TCTAGTAGTTCTGATTCTGACAGTGACAGCTCTGCAGAGTATGGAGGGGTTGTTGACCAGGCAGAGGAAT
CTGGAGCTGTCATTTTAGAAGAGCAACTAGCAGGTGTCTCAGCAGAGCAAGAAGTTACATGTATCGATGG
AGGCAAGACCCTCCCCAAACAGCCATCTCCCCAGAAGTCTGAGCCTCTGCTACCTTCTGCTTCTATGGAT
GAGGAAGAAGGGGACACTTGTACAATATGTCTGGAACAGTGGACCAATGCTGGGGACCACCGGCTCTCAG
CATTACGCTGTGGGCATCTCTTTGGGTATAGGTGCATTTCCACGTGGCTTAAAGGACAAGTACGAAAATG
TCCCCAGTGCAACAAGAAAGCCAGGCACAGTGACATTGTCGTCCTTTATGCCCGAACCCTGAGAGCTTTG
GACACTAGTGAACAGGAGCGCATGAAAAGTTCCCTACTGAAGGAACAGATGCTAAGGAAACAGGCCGAGT
TAGAATCAGCACAGTGCCGACTCCAACTGCAGGTCCTCACTGATAAGTGCACTAGGCTTCAAAGGCGTGT
TCAGGACTTGCAAAAACTTACGTCACATCAAAGTCAGAATTTACAGCAACCCAGGGGCTCCCAAGCATGG
GTCCTGAGCTGCTCACCCTCCAGCCAGGGCCAGCACAAGCACAAGTACCACTTCCAAAAGACCTTCACAG
TATCTCAGGCAGGAAACTGCCGGATCATGGCATACTGTGATGCTCTGAGCTGCCTGGTGATATCACAGCC
TTCTCCTCAGGCCTCTTTTCTTCCAGGCTTTGGTGTTAAGATGTTGAGTACTGCCAACATGAAGAGCAGT
CAGTACATTCCGATGCATGGCAAACAGATCCGTGGACTGGCGTTTAGCAGTTACCTCAGAGGCTTGCTAC
TCTCTGCTTCCCTAGACAACACTATTAAACTGACCAGCCTGGAGACAAATACCGTGGTCCAGACTTATAA
TGCTGGACGTCCTGTCTGGAGCTGTTGCTGGTGTCTTGATGAGGCTAACTACATCTATGCTGGACTGGCC
AATGGTTCAATTCTGGTATATGACGTGCGAAACACGAGCAGTCATGTGCAGGAGTTAGTAGCTCAGAAAG
CCAGATGCCCACTGGTCTCCCTGTCATACATGCCCAGAGCTGCCTCAGCTGCATTTCCATATGGTGGGGT
GCTGGCTGGAACCTTGGAGGATGCTTCATTCTGGGAACAGAAAATGGACTTTTCTCATTGGCCTCATGTG
CTGCCCTTGGAGCCAGGGGGCTGCATAGACTTTCAGACAGAGAACAGCTCCCGGCACTGTCTTGTGACCT
ACAGGCCTGATAAAAATCACACCACCATACGAAGTGTGCTGATGGAAATGTCCTACCGACTGGATGACAC
TGGAAATCCAATCTGCTCCTGCCAGCCTGTACATACATTTTTTGGAGGACCTACTTGCAAACTATTGACC
AAAAATGCCATTTTCCAAAGCCCAGAGAATGATGGCAACATCCTGGTGTGTACTGGGGATGAAGCAGCAA
ATTCTGCCCTGCTGTGGGATGCTGCCAGTGGCTCGTTGCTCCAGGACCTACAGACCGATCAGCCTGTGTT
GGACATCTGCCCATTTGAGGTGAACCGTAACAGCTACTTGGCTACCTTAACAGAGAAGATGGTCCACATC
TATAAGTGGGAG
